>Addgene plasmid #118152 | pScaffold-H1 donor | addgene full sequence | sequence record 251077 | Addgene NGS Result
AGCGCCCAATACGCAAACCGCCTCTCCCCGCGCGTTGGCCGATTCATTAATGCAGCTGGCACGACAGGTT
TCCCGACTGGAAAGCGGGCAGTGAGCGCAACGCAATTAATGTGAGTTAGCTCACTCATTAGGCACCCCAG
GCTTTACACTTTATGCTTCCGGCTCGTATGTTGTGTGGAATTGTGAGCGGATAACAATTTCACACAGGAA
ACAGCTATGACCATGATTACGCCAAGCTATTTAGGTGACACTATAGAATACTCAAGCTATGCATCAAGCT
TGGTACCGAGCTCGGATCCACTAGTAACGGCCGCCAGTGTGCTGGAATTCGCCCTTGGGAAAGAGTGGTC
TCATACAGAACTTATAAGACTCCCAAATCCAAAGACATTTCACGTTTATGGTGATTTCCCAGAACACATA
GCGACATGCAAATATTGCAGGGCGCCACTCCCCTGTCCCTCACAGCCATCTTCCTGCCAGGGCGCACGCG
CGCTGGGTGTTCCCGCCTAGTGACACTGGGCCCGCGATTCCTTGGAGCGGGTTGATGACGTCAGCGTTCA
AAAAAGCACCGACTCGGTGCCACTTTTTCAAGTTGATAACGGACTAGCCTTATTTTAACTTGCTATTTCT
AGCTCTAAAACAAGGGCGAATTCTGCAGATATCCATCACACTGGCGGCCGCTCGAGCATGCATCTAGAGG
GCCCAATTCGCCCTATAGTGAGTCGTATTACAATTCACTGGCCGTCGTTTTACAACGTCGTGACTGGGAA
AACCCTGGCGTTACCCAACTTAATCGCCTTGCAGCACATCCCCCTTTCGCCAGCTGGCGTAATAGCGAAG
AGGCCCGCACCGATCGCCCTTCCCAACAGTTGCGCAGCCTATACGTACGGCAGTTTAAGGTTTACACCTA
TAAAAGAGAGAGCCGTTATCGTCTGTTTGTGGATGTACAGAGTGATATTATTGACACGCCGGGGCGACGG
ATGGTGATCCCCCTGGCCAGTGCACGTCTGCTGTCAGATAAAGTCTCCCGTGAACTTTACCCGGTGGTGC
ATATCGGGGATGAAAGCTGGCGCATGATGACCACCGATATGGCCAGTGTGCCGGTCTCCGTTATCGGGGA
AGAAGTGGCTGATCTCAGCCACCGCGAAAATGACATCAAAAACGCCATTAACCTGATGTTCTGGGGAATA
TAAATGTCAGGCATGAGATTATCAAAAAGGATCTTCACCTAGATCCTTTTCACGTAGAAAGCCAGTCCGC
AGAAACGGTGCTGACCCCGGATGAATGTCAGCTACTGGGCTATCTGGACAAGGGAAAACGCAAGCGCAAA
GAGAAAGCAGGTAGCTTGCAGTGGGCTTACATGGCGATAGCTAGACTGGGCGGTTTTATGGACAGCAAGC
GAACCGGAATTGCCAGCTGGGGCGCCCTCTGGTAAGGTTGGGAAGCCCTGCAAAGTAAACTGGATGGCTT
TCTTGCCGCCAAGGATCTGATGGCGCAGGGGATCAAGCTCTGATCAAGAGACAGGATGAGGATCGTTTCG
CATGATTGAACAAGATGGATTGCACGCAGGTTCTCCGGCCGCTTGGGTGGAGAGGCTATTCGGCTATGAC
TGGGCACAACAGACAATCGGCTGCTCTGATGCCGCCGTGTTCCGGCTGTCAGCGCAGGGGCGCCCGGTTC
TTTTTGTCAAGACCGACCTGTCCGGTGCCCTGAATGAACTGCAAGACGAGGCAGCGCGGCTATCGTGGCT
GGCCACGACGGGCGTTCCTTGCGCAGCTGTGCTCGACGTTGTCACTGAAGCGGGAAGGGACTGGCTGCTA
TTGGGCGAAGTGCCGGGGCAGGATCTCCTGTCATCTCACCTTGCTCCTGCCGAGAAAGTATCCATCATGG
CTGATGCAATGCGGCGGCTGCATACGCTTGATCCGGCTACCTGCCCATTCGACCACCAAGCGAAACATCG
CATCGAGCGAGCACGTACTCGGATGGAAGCCGGTCTTGTCGATCAGGATGATCTGGACGAAGAGCATCAG
GGGCTCGCGCCAGCCGAACTGTTCGCCAGGCTCAAGGCGAGCATGCCCGACGGCGAGGATCTCGTCGTGA
CCCATGGCGATGCCTGCTTGCCGAATATCATGGTGGAAAATGGCCGCTTTTCTGGATTCATCGACTGTGG
CCGGCTGGGTGTGGCGGACCGCTATCAGGACATAGCGTTGGCTACCCGTGATATTGCTGAAGAGCTTGGC
GGCGAATGGGCTGACCGCTTCCTCGTGCTTTACGGTATCGCCGCTCCCGATTCGCAGCGCATCGCCTTCT
ATCGCCTTCTTGACGAGTTCTTCTGAATTATTAACGCTTACAATTTCCTGATGCGGTATTTTCTCCTTAC
GCATCTGTGCGGTATTTCACACCGCATCAGGTGGCACTTTTCGGGGAAATGTGCGCGGAACCCCTATTTG
TTTATTTTTCTAAATACATTCAAATATGTATCCGCTCATGAGACAATAACCCTGATAAATGCTTCAATAA
TAGCACGTGAGGAGGGCCACCATGGCCAAGTTGACCAGTGCCGTTCCGGTGCTCACCGCGCGCGACGTCG
CCGGAGCGGTCGAGTTCTGGACCGACCGGCTCGGGTTCTCCCGGGACTTCGTGGAGGACGACTTCGCCGG
TGTGGTCCGGGACGACGTGACCCTGTTCATCAGCGCGGTCCAGGACCAGGTGGTGCCGGACAACACCCTG
GCCTGGGTGTGGGTGCGCGGCCTGGACGAGCTGTACGCCGAGTGGTCGGAGGTCGTGTCCACGAACTTCC
GGGACGCCTCCGGGCCGGCCATGACCGAGATCGGCGAGCAGCCGTGGGGGCGGGAGTTCGCCCTGCGCGA
CCCGGCCGGCAACTGCGTGCACTTCGTGGCCGAGGAGCAGGACTGACACGTGCTAAAACTTCATTTTTAA
TTTAAAAGGATCTAGGTGAAGATCCTTTTTGATAATCTCATGACCAAAATCCCTTAACGTGAGTTTTCGT
TCCACTGAGCGTCAGACCCCGTAGAAAAGATCAAAGGATCTTCTTGAGATCCTTTTTTTCTGCGCGTAAT
CTGCTGCTTGCAAACAAAAAAACCACCGCTACCAGCGGTGGTTTGTTTGCCGGATCAAGAGCTACCAACT
CTTTTTCCGAAGGTAACTGGCTTCAGCAGAGCGCAGATACCAAATACTGTTCTTCTAGTGTAGCCGTAGT
TAGGCCACCACTTCAAGAACTCTGTAGCACCGCCTACATACCTCGCTCTGCTAATCCTGTTACCAGTGGC
TGCTGCCAGTGGCGATAAGTCGTGTCTTACCGGGTTGGACTCAAGACGATAGTTACCGGATAAGGCGCAG
CGGTCGGGCTGAACGGGGGGTTCGTGCACACAGCCCAGCTTGGAGCGAACGACCTACACCGAACTGAGAT
ACCTACAGCGTGAGCTATGAGAAAGCGCCACGCTTCCCGAAGGGAGAAAGGCGGACAGGTATCCGGTAAG
CGGCAGGGTCGGAACAGGAGAGCGCACGAGGGAGCTTCCAGGGGGAAACGCCTGGTATCTTTATAGTCCT
GTCGGGTTTCGCCACCTCTGACTTGAGCGTCGATTTTTGTGATGCTCGTCAGGGGGGCGGAGCCTATGGA
AAAACGCCAGCAACGCGGCCTTTTTACGGTTCCTGGCCTTTTGCTGGCCTTTTGCTCACATGTTCTTTCC
TGCGTTATCCCCTGATTCTGTGGATAACCGTATTACCGCCTTTGAGTGAGCTGATACCGCTCGCCGCAGC
CGAACGACCGAGCGCAGCGAGTCAGTGAGCGAGGAAGCGGAAG
Features (pLannotate 1.2.2; 16 found; start..end, strand, type, name):
      2..94      +  CDS            lacI (fragment): lac repressor; lacI; The lac repressor binds to the lac operator to inhibit transcription in E. coli. This inhibition can be relieved by adding lactose or isopropyl-β-D-thiogalactopyranoside (IPTG).
    107..128     +  protein_bind   CAP binding site: CAP binding activates transcription in the presence of cAMP. E. coli catabolite activator protein
    143..173     +  promoter       lac promoter: promoter for the E. coli lac operon
    181..197     +  protein_bind   lac operator: The lac repressor binds to the lac operator to inhibit transcription in E. coli. This inhibition can be relieved by adding lactose or isopropyl-β-D-thiogalactopyranoside (IPTG). lac repressor encoded by lacI
    239..257     +  promoter       SP6 promoter: promoter for bacteriophage SP6 RNA polymerase
    345..559     -  promoter       H1 promoter: human H1 RNA promoter
    566..641     -  misc_RNA       gRNA scaffold: guide RNA scaffold for the Streptococcus pyogenes CRISPR/Cas9 system
    712..730     -  promoter       T7 promoter: promoter for bacteriophage T7 RNA polymerase
    733..880     +  CDS            lacZα (fragment): LacZα fragment of β-galactosidase; lacZ fragment
    890..1193    +  CDS            ccdB (fragment): CcdB, a bacterial toxin that poisons DNA gyrase; ccdB; Plasmids containing the ccdB gene cannot be propagated in standard E. coli strains.
   1241..1510    +  CDS            tnpA (fragment): TN5P_ECOLX - Also known as tnp. Experimental evidence at protein level: Swiss-Prot protein existence level 1. Mediates transposition of transposon Tn5 by a 'cut and paste' mechanism. First, the monomeric transposase binds the 19 bp inverted DNA repeats flanking the transposon. Then, dimerization of the DNA- bound transposase creates a synaptic DNA complex. After nicking of the first DNA strand, excision of the transposon proceeds through a series of intermediates. The transposase then mediates the insertion of the transposon at a new site by strand transfer. The activity of the wild- type tran
   1542..2336    +  CDS            NeoR/KanR: aminoglycoside phosphotransferase from Tn5; aph(3')-II (or nptII); confers resistance to neomycin, kanamycin, and G418 (Geneticin®)
   2357..2407    -  misc_feature   bom (fragment): basis of mobility region from pBR322
   2434..2522    +  promoter       AmpR promoter (fragment): bla
   2542..2916    +  CDS            BleoR: antibiotic-binding protein; Sh ble from Streptoalloteichus hindustanus; confers resistance to bleomycin, phleomycin, and Zeocin™
   3054..3642    +  rep_origin     ori: high-copy-number ColE1/pMB1/pBR322/pUC origin of replication
