[The description below was written by a language model from this plasmid's Addgene catalogue record and pLannotate feature annotations shown in this document.]
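Description:
pScaffold-H1 donor is a small (about 3.8 kb) bacterial plasmid that serves as a PCR template for one-step cloning of paired guide RNAs, not as an expression vector in its own right. It is catalogued as an empty backbone with no gene insert. The record lists the backbone as pENTR/D-TOPO. However, the annotated features (lac promoter/operator region, SP6 and T7 promoters flanking the cloning site, a lacZα–ccdB fusion region, and both kanamycin and Zeocin markers) look more like a TOPO-type PCR cloning vector, and no Gateway att sites are annotated, so the backbone assignment should be treated with some caution. Replication in E. coli relies on a high-copy ColE1/pUC-type origin. Selection is with kanamycin through the Tn5 NeoR/KanR gene, and a Sh ble (BleoR) cassette is also present. The ccdB annotation is only a fragment, although the depositor lists a ccdB-tolerant strain for propagation.

The functional payload sits between the SP6 and T7 promoters. It consists of a Streptococcus pyogenes Cas9 guide RNA scaffold immediately followed, on the same strand, by the human H1 RNA polymerase III promoter. Amplifying this scaffold–H1 unit with primers that carry two different protospacers should give a fragment of the form spacer 1–scaffold–H1 promoter–spacer 2. Such a fragment would presumably be inserted into a recipient vector that already supplies an upstream Pol III promoter and a downstream scaffold, creating two independent guide RNA expression units in a single step, though the record does not name the recipient vector. Dual-guide constructs of this kind are commonly used for Cas9-mediated deletion of genomic segments. The associated publication on pancreatic islet chromatin architecture and type 2 diabetes genetics suggests use in perturbing regulatory elements, though the record does not spell this out.
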