Addgene plasmid #118152: pScaffold-H1 donor
Purpose: (Empty Backbone) PCR template for dual guide RNA cloning, guide RNA scaffold for the Streptococcus pyogenes CRISPR/Cas9 system - H1 promoter
Depositing lab: Jorge Ferrer. Depositing organization: Imperial College London. Publication: Human pancreatic islet three-dimensional chromatin architecture provides insights into the genetics of type 2 diabetes. Miguel-Escalada I, Bonas-Guarch S, Cebola I, Ponsa-Cobas J, Mendieta-Esteban J, Atla G, Javierre BM, Rolando DMY, Farabella I, Morgan CC, Garcia-Hurtado J, Beucher A, Moran I, Pasquali L, Ramos-Rodriguez M, Appel EVR, Linneberg A, Gjesing AP, Witte DR, Pedersen O, Grarup N, Ravassard P, Torrents D, Mercader JM, Piemonti L, Berney T, de Koning EJP, Kerr-Conte J, Pattou F, Fedko IO, Groop L, Prokopenko I, Hansen T, Marti-Renom MA, Fraser P, Ferrer J. Nat Genet. 2019 Jun 28. pii: 10.1038/s41588-019-0457-0. doi: 10.1038/s41588-019-0457-0. PubMed 31253982.
Backbone
  Vector backbone: pENTR/D-TOPO
  Backbone manufacturer: Invitrogen
  Vector type: Mammalian Expression
Growth in bacteria
  Bacterial resistance: Kanamycin, 50 μg/mL
  Growth temperature: 37°C
  Growth strain: ccdB Survival
  Copy number: Unknown
Gene/Insert
  Gene/Insert name: None
Terms and licenses: Academic/Nonprofit Terms; Industry Terms: Not Available to Industry
Depositor comments: This plasmid is also included in the following publication: Anthony Beucher, Ines Cebola. One-step dual CRISPR/Cas9 guide RNA cloning protocol, 2019, Protocol Exchange. https://doi.org/10.21203/rs.2.1831/v1 Please visit https://www.biorxiv.org/content/early/2018/08/27/400291 for bioRxiv preprint.
How to cite: pScaffold-H1 donor was a gift from Jorge Ferrer (Addgene plasmid # 118152 ; http://n2t.net/addgene:118152 ; RRID:Addgene_118152)
